>Addgene plasmid #214551 | AiP1847 - pAAV-AiE2399m-minBG-SYFP2-WPRE-BGHpA | addgene full sequence | sequence record 432567 | Addgene NGS Result
GGAACAGGAGAGCGCACGAGGGAGCTTCCAGGGGGAAACGCCTGGTATCTTTATAGTCCTGTCGGGTTTC
GCCACCTCTGACTTGAGCGTCGATTTTTGTGATGCTCGTCAGGGGGGCGGAGCCTATGGAAAAACGCCAG
CAACGCGGCCTTTTTACGGTTCCTGGCCTTTTGCTGGCCTTTTGCTCACATGTCCTGCAGGCAGCTGCGC
GCTCGCTCGCTCACTGAGGCCGCCCGGGCGTCGGGCGACCTTTGGTCGCCCGGCCTCAGTGAGCGAGCGA
GCGCGCAGAGAGGGAGTGGCCAACTCCATCACTAGGGGTTCCTGCGGCCGCACGCGTTGTAAGAGTAATA
ATCGAGGTAGAGTGTTAGAGGGTAACTTGGTCCTGAAATGCCTCCTTCAATAGTGAGATCAGATCCTCAC
AGAGCAAGCCTGCTTTGCAGCCAAATCATCTTCATTTAGTTGAGAGGCCAGATAAGAATGAAGGCTCTGA
CTCTTTTTTCGGATTTTCCTTCGGCTACTCAGAAACTAAGACAGATTACTTGTGTTGTGAATTGCCATGG
CAACCGCTACAGCCATCTATGTACAGTAACTGTTAGCCACCTATTGAATATCCACAGAAGGTCCAGAAAC
TAACTCAGCTAATGTCCGAGGGGCCACTTCAACAGCAGCCCCCGAAGCTGGCTGAGGATCAAAATCGATT
GGAGAGCTTTTGAGAAACATAAATTCCCAGGCCCTGCTGCATTTTTATAAAGCTCCCTAGGGGATTTAGA
TGTGCAACCAAATTTGGAACTCCTCAGGTTTTTGGTATTCAGAGACTCTCGCCAAGGGGGAGTTCTTTCC
ACGGTGTTCCTTGAAAGTCAGGAATTTAAGCTTCTGAATAAAGGACGAATAGATTCTTTCTAACAGGTAA
GGTTACACCAGCTTTTACCGTCCCTGAGGGAGCACTGCAAAGGGGGACATTTGAGTGTTATTTAAGGAAA
GGTAGAGCTGCAGAAACTCAATCTCCTAGACAACCCTGAACTCTATTATATATTTATATATTCTTATTGT
AATCACCAAGTCTCTAATCCCCTACTTTCATTTTTCAGTCTACTGGAGCCAGGAACATGCCCTTTCATTC
GGAGCTCGGGCTGGGCATAAAAGTCAGGGCAGAGCCATCTATTGCTTACATTTGCTTCTGGGATCCAGAT
CTTTCGAAGCTAGCGCTACCGGTCGCCACCATGGTGAGCAAGGGCGAGGAGCTGTTCACCGGGGTGGTGC
CCATCCTGGTCGAGCTGGACGGCGACGTAAACGGCCACAAGTTCAGCGTGTCCGGCGAGGGCGAGGGCGA
TGCCACCTACGGCAAGCTGACCCTGAAGCTGATCTGCACCACCGGCAAGCTGCCCGTGCCCTGGCCCACC
CTCGTGACCACCCTGGGCTACGGCGTGCAGTGCTTCGCCCGCTACCCCGACCACATGAAGCAGCACGACT
TCTTCAAGTCCGCCATGCCCGAAGGCTACGTCCAGGAGCGCACCATCTTCTTCAAGGACGACGGCAACTA
CAAGACCCGCGCCGAGGTGAAGTTCGAGGGCGACACCCTGGTGAACCGCATCGAGCTGAAGGGCATCGAC
TTCAAGGAGGACGGCAACATCCTGGGGCACAAGCTGGAGTACAACTACAACAGCCACAACGTCTATATCA
CCGCCGACAAGCAGAAGAACGGCATCAAGGCCAACTTCAAGATCCGCCACAACATCGAGGACGGCGGCGT
GCAGCTCGCCGACCACTACCAGCAGAACACCCCCATCGGCGACGGCCCCGTGCTGCTGCCCGACAACCAC
TACCTGAGCTACCAGTCCAAGCTGAGCAAAGACCCCAACGAGAAGCGCGATCACATGGTCCTGCTGGAGT
TCGTGACCGCCGCCGGGATCACTCTCGGCATGGACGAGCTGTACAAGTAAGTCGACGGCGCGCCGCGGCC
GCGAATTCGATATCATAATCAACCTCTGGATTACAAAATTTGTGAAAGATTGACTGGTATTCTTAACTAT
GTTGCTCCTTTTACGCTATGTGGATACGCTGCTTTAATGCCTTTGTATCATGCTATTGCTTCCCGTATGG
CTTTCATTTTCTCCTCCTTGTATAAATCCTGGTTAGTTCTTGCCACGGCGGAACTCATCGCCGCCTGCCT
TGCCCGCTGCTGGACAGGGGCTCGGCTGTTGGGCACTGACAATTCCGTGGCTCGAGAGATCTTCGACTGT
GCCTTCTAGTTGCCAGCCATCTGTTGTTTGCCCCTCCCCCGTGCCTTCCTTGACCCTGGAAGGTGCCACT
CCCACTGTCCTTTCCTAATAAAATGAGGAAATTGCATCGCATTGTCTGAGTAGGTGTCATTCTATTCTGG
GGGGTGGGGTGGGGCAGGACAGCAAGGGGGAGGATTGGGAAGACAATAGCAGGCATGAGATCTCACGTGC
GGACCGAGCGGCCGCAGGAACCCCTAGTGATGGAGTTGGCCACTCCCTCTCTGCGCGCTCGCTCGCTCAC
TGAGGCCGGGCGACCAAAGGTCGCCCGACGCCCGGGCTTTGCCCGGGCGGCCTCAGTGAGCGAGCGAGCG
CGCAGCTGCCTGCAGGGGCGCCTGATGCGGTATTTTCTCCTTACGCATCTGTGCGGTATTTCACACCGCA
TA
[95 nt withheld, positions 2663-2757]
T
[46 nt withheld, positions 2759-2804]
C
[141 nt withheld, positions 2806-2946]
CCTTTGACGTTGGAGTCCACGTTCTTT
[37 nt withheld, positions 2974-3010]
ACTCTATCTCGGGCTATTCTTTTGATTTATAAGGGATTTTGCCGATTTCGGTCTATTGGTTAAAAAATGA
GCTGATTTAACAAAAATTTAACGCGAATTTTAACAAAATATTAACGTTTACAATTTTATGGTGCACTCTC
AGTACAATCTGCTCTGATGCCGCATAGTTAAGCCAGCCCCGACACCCGCCAACACCCGCTGACGCGCCCT
GACGGGCTTGTCTGCTCCCGGCATCCGCTTACAGACAAGCTGTGACCGTCTCCGGGAGCTGCATGTGTCA
GAGGTTTTCACCGTCATCACCGAAACGCGCGAGACGAAAGGGCCTCGTGATACGCCTATTTTTATAGGTT
AATGTCATGATAATAATGGTTTCTTAGACGTCAGGTGGCACTTTTCGGGGAAATGTGCGCGGAACCCCTA
TTTGTTTATTTTTCTAAATACATTCAAATATGTATCCGCTCATGAGACAATAACCCTGATAAATGCTTCA
ATAATATTGAAAAAGGAAGAGTATGAGTATTCAACATTTCCGTGTCGCCCTTATTCCCTTTTTTGCGGCA
TTTTGCCTTCCTGTTTTTGCTCACCCAGAAACGCTGGTGAAAGTAAAAGATGCTGAAGATCAGTTGGGTG
CACGAGTGGGTTACATCGAACTGGATCTCAACAGCGGTAAGATCCTTGAGAGTTTTCGCCCCGAAGAACG
TTTTCCAATGATGAGCACTTTTAAAGTTCTGCTATGTGGCGCGGTATTATCCCGTATTGACGCCGGGCAA
GAGCAACTCGGTCGCCGCATACACTATTCTCAGAATGACTTGGTTGAGTACTCACCAGTCACAGAAAAGC
ATCTTACGGATGGCATGACAGTAAGAGAATTATGCAGTGCTGCCATAACCATGAGTGATAACACTGCGGC
CAACTTACTTCTGACAACGATCGGAGGACCGAAGGAGCTAACCGCTTTTTTGCACAACATGGGGGATCAT
GTAACTCGCCTTGATCGTTGGGAACCGGAGCTGAATGAAGCCATACCAAACGACGAGCGTGACACCACGA
TGCCTGTAGCAATGGCAACAACGTTGCGCAAACTATTAACTGGCGAACTACTTACTCTAGCTTCCCGGCA
ACAATTAATAGACTGGATGGAGGCGGATAAAGTTGCAGGACCACTTCTGCGCTCGGCCCTTCCGGCTGGC
TGGTTTATTGCTGATAAATCTGGAGCCGGTGAGCGTGGGTCTCGCGGTATCATTGCAGCACTGGGGCCAG
ATGGTAAGCCCTCCCGTATCGTAGTTATCTACACGACGGGGAGTCAGGCAACTATGGATGAACGAAATAG
ACAGATCGCTGAGATAGGTGCCTCACTGATTAAGCATTGGTAACTGTCAGACCAAGTTTACTCATATATA
CTTTAGATTGATTTAAAACTTCATTTTTAATTTAAAAGGATCTAGGTGAAGATCCTTTTTGATAATCTCA
TGACCAAAATCCCTTAACGTGAGTTTTCGTTCCACTGAGCGTCAGACCCCGTAGAAAAGATCAAAGGATC
TTCTTGAGATCCTTTTTTTCTGCGCGTAATCTGCTGCTTGCAAACAAAAAAACCACCGCTACCAGCGGTG
GTTTGTTTGCCGGATCAAGAGCTACCAACTCTTTTTCCGAAGGTAACTGGCTTCAGCAGAGCGCAGATAC
CAAATACTGTTCTTCTAGTGTAGCCGTAGTTAGGCCACCACTTCAAGAACTCTGTAGCACCGCCTACATA
CCTCGCTCTGCTAATCCTGTTACCAGTGGCTGCTGCCAGTGGCGATAAGTCGTGTCTTACCGGGTTGGAC
TCAAGACGATAGTTACCGGATAAGGCGCAGCGGTCGGGCTGAACGGGGGGTTCGTGCACACAGCCCAGCT
TGGAGCGAACGACCTACACCGAACTGAGATACCTACAGCGTGAGCTATGAGAAAGCGCCACGCTTCCCGA
AGGGAGAAAGGCGGACAGGTATCCGGTAAGCGGCAGGGTC
Features (pLannotate 1.2.2; 14 found; start..end, strand, type, name):
    205..232     +  repeat_region  AAV2 ITR (fragment): inverted terminal repeat of adeno-associated virus serotype 2 inverted
    261..288     +  repeat_region  AAV2 ITR (fragment): inverted terminal repeat of adeno-associated virus serotype 2 inverted
   1221..1937    +  CDS            SYFP2: SYFP2 is a basic (constitutively fluorescent) yellow fluorescent protein published in 2006, derived from Aequorea victoria. It is reported to be a very rapidly-maturing monomer with moderate acid sensitivity.
   1977..2134    +  misc_feature   WPRE (fragment): woodchuck hepatitis virus posttranscriptional regulatory element
   2140..2220    +  misc_feature   WPRE (fragment): woodchuck hepatitis virus posttranscriptional regulatory element
   2237..2348    +  polyA_signal   bGH poly(A) signal: bovine growth hormone polyadenylation signal
   2466..2606    +  repeat_region  AAV2 ITR: inverted terminal repeat of adeno-associated virus serotype 2 inverted
   2611..2662    -  misc_feature   bom (fragment): basis of mobility region from pBR322
   2681..3136    +  rep_origin     f1 ori (sequence partly withheld): f1 bacteriophage origin of replication; arrow indicates direction of (+) strand synthesis
   3137..3186    -  misc_feature   bom (fragment): basis of mobility region from pBR322
   3288..3323    -  CDS            rop (fragment): Rop protein, which maintains plasmids at low copy number; rop
   3418..3522    +  promoter       AmpR promoter: bla
   3523..4383    +  CDS            AmpR: β-lactamase; bla; confers resistance to ampicillin, carbenicillin, and related antibiotics
   4554..132     +  rep_origin     ori (across the origin): high-copy-number ColE1/pMB1/pBR322/pUC origin of replication
