[The description below was written by a language model from this plasmid's Addgene catalogue record and pLannotate feature annotations shown in this document.]
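Description:
AiP1847 - pAAV-AiE2399m-minBG-SYFP2-WPRE-BGHpA is an AAV transfer plasmid built on a pAAV2 backbone and intended for packaging into recombinant adeno-associated virus for delivery to brain tissue. The full sequence record is about 5 kb. In bacteria it is maintained through a high-copy ColE1/pUC-type origin and selected with ampicillin via the β-lactamase gene and its own promoter. An f1 phage origin and small remnants of pBR322 bom and rop sequences are also present in the backbone. The expression cassette sits between AAV2 inverted terminal repeats, which supply the cis signals for genome replication and encapsidation. The annotation detects the right ITR in full but only short fragments of the left one, which is common for these structured repeats.

The payload is an enhancer-driven reporter. AiE2399m, a candidate enhancer sequence, is placed upstream of minBG, understood to be a minimal beta-globin promoter, which has little activity by itself, so transcription depends largely on the enhancer and should follow its cell-type specificity. Neither the enhancer nor the minimal promoter is annotated in the feature table, but they presumably occupy the unannotated region between the left ITR and the SYFP2 coding sequence. SYFP2 is a rapidly maturing monomeric yellow fluorescent protein derived from Aequorea victoria. Downstream, a WPRE, detected as two fragments that suggest a shortened variant, enhances transcript stability and expression, and a bovine growth hormone polyadenylation signal terminates the message.

The construct is one of a collection of enhancer AAVs developed for genetic access to cortical cell types and serves to label the cells in which AiE2399m is active. The record does not state which brain cell population this enhancer targets.
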