Addgene plasmid #214551: AiP1847 - pAAV-AiE2399m-minBG-SYFP2-WPRE-BGHpA
Purpose: AiE2399m is an enhancer sequence, designed to drive AAV-mediated transgene expression in specific populations of brain cells
Depositing lab: Allen Institute for Brain Science & Bosiljka Tasic. Depositing organization: Allen Institute. Publication: A suite of enhancer AAVs and transgenic mouse lines for genetic access to cortical cell types. Ben-Simon Y, Hooper M, Narayan S, Daigle TL, Dwivedi D, Way SW, Oster A, Stafford DA, Mich JK, Taormina MJ, Martinez RA, Opitz-Araya X, Roth JR, Alexander JR, Allen S, Amster A, Arbuckle J, Ayala A, Baker PM, Bakken TE, Barcelli T, Barta S, Bendrick J, Bertagnolli D, Bielstein C, Bishwakarma P, Bowlus J, Boyer G, Brouner K, Casian B, Casper T, Chakka AB, Chakrabarty R, Chance RK, Chavan S, Clark M, Colbert K, Collman F, Daniel S, Departee M, DiValentin P, Donadio N, Dotson N, Egdorf T, Fliss T, Gabitto M, Garcia J, Gary A, Gasperini M, Gloe J, Goldy J, Gore BB, Graybuck L, Greisman N, Haeseleer F, Halterman C, Haradon Z, Hastings SD, Helback O, Ho W, Hockemeyer D, Huang C, Huff S, Hunker A, Johansen N, Jones D, Juneau Z, Kalmbach B, Kannan M, Khem S, Kussick E, Kutsal R, Larsen R, Lee C, Lee AY, Leibly M, Lenz GH, Li S, Liang E, Lusk N, Madigan Z, Malloy J, Malone J, McCue R, Melchor J, Mollenkopf T, Moosman S, Morin E, Newman D, Ng L, Ngo K, Omstead V, Otto S, Oyama A, Pena N, Pham T, Phillips E, Pom CA, Potekhina L, Ransford S, Ray PL, Rette D, Reynoldson C, Rimorin C, Rocha D, Ruiz A, Sanchez REA, Sawyer L, Sedeno-Cortes A, Sevigny JP, Shapovalova N, Shepard N, Shulga L, Sigler AR, Siverts L, Soliman S, Somasundaram S, Staats B, Stewart K, Szelenyi E, Tieu M, Trader C, Tran A, van Velthoven CTJ, Walker M, Wang Y, Weed N, Wirthlin M, Wood T, Wynalda B, Yao Z, Zhou T, Ariza J, Dee N, Reding M, Ronellenfitch K, Mufti S, Sunkin SM, Smith KA, Esposito L, Waters J, Thyagarajan B, Yao S, Lein ES, Zeng H, Levi BP, Ngai J, Ting JT, Tasic B. Cell. 2025 May 16:S0092-8674(25)00513-6. doi: 10.1016/j.cell.2025.05.002. PubMed 40403729.
Backbone
  Vector backbone: pAAV2
  Vector type: AAV
Growth in bacteria
  Bacterial resistance: Ampicillin, 100 μg/mL
  Growth temperature: 37°C
  Growth strain: NEB Stable
  Copy number: High Copy
Gene/Insert
  Gene/Insert name: SYFP2
  Species: Synthetic
  Promoter: minBG
  Cloning method: Gibson Cloning
Terms and licenses: Academic/Nonprofit Terms; Industry Terms: Not Available to Industry
Depositor comments: 5' Cloning Site: SgrAI (destroyed), 3' Cloning Site: SgrAI (destroyed). Please visit https://doi.org/10.1101/2024.06.10.597244 for bioRxiv preprint.
How to cite: AiP1847 - pAAV-AiE2399m-minBG-SYFP2-WPRE-BGHpA was a gift from Allen Institute for Brain Science & Bosiljka Tasic (Addgene plasmid # 214551 ; http://n2t.net/addgene:214551 ; RRID:Addgene_214551)
